Addgene plasmid #71594: pJK505
Purpose: Produces Acetobacter aceti 1023 N5-carboxyaminoimidazole ribonucleotide mutase, Trp34>Phe mutant (AaPurE1fww)
Depositing lab: T. J. Kappock. Depositing organization: Purdue University.
Backbone
  Vector backbone: pET23a
  Backbone size w/o insert (bp): 3666
  Total vector size (bp): 4176
  Vector type: Bacterial Expression
Growth in bacteria
  Bacterial resistance: Ampicillin, 100 μg/mL
  Growth temperature: 37°C
  Growth strain: DH5alpha
  Copy number: High Copy
Gene/Insert
  Gene/Insert name: N5-carboxyaminoimidazole ribonucleotide mutase (alt names: purE; AZ09_02690)
  Species: Acetobacter aceti 1023
  Mutation: changes tryptophan-34 to phenylalanine, additional N-terminal methionine
  GenBank ID: AAZ04483.1 KDE21029.1
  Promoter: T7
  Cloning method: Restriction Enzyme; 5′ cloning site NdeI (not destroyed); 3′ cloning site EcoRI (not destroyed)
  Sequencing primers: 5′ T7 promoter; 3′ T7 terminator
Terms and licenses: Academic/Nonprofit Terms; Industry Terms: Not Available to Industry
How to cite: pJK505 was a gift from T. J. Kappock (Addgene plasmid # 71594 ; http://n2t.net/addgene:71594 ; RRID:Addgene_71594)
