[The description below was written by a language model from this plasmid's Addgene catalogue record and pLannotate feature annotations shown in this document.]
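Description:
pJK505 is a bacterial expression plasmid built on the pET23a backbone (4,176 bp in total) that produces the W34F mutant of N5-carboxyaminoimidazole ribonucleotide mutase (PurE) from Acetobacter aceti 1023, a variant the depositor calls AaPurE1fww. The purE coding sequence was inserted between the NdeI and EcoRI sites, both of which were retained. It carries a tryptophan-34 to phenylalanine substitution and an additional N-terminal methionine. Transcription is driven by the bacteriophage T7 promoter, translation starts from the efficient T7 gene 10 ribosome binding site, and a T7 terminator lies downstream. Expression therefore requires a host that supplies T7 RNA polymerase, while a cloning strain such as DH5alpha serves for propagation.

The automated annotation labels the insert as a fragment matching E. coli PurE. This reflects homology to the reference protein, not the actual source, which the record gives as A. aceti. PurE converts N5-CAIR to CAIR in de novo purine biosynthesis. A short polyhistidine-coding segment and a T7 gene 10-related fragment are annotated downstream of the insert. These are vector-derived sequences, and the record lists no tag on the protein, so it is not stated whether the His sequence is translated in frame with purE.

Maintenance elements include a ColE1/pMB1-type origin, the bla gene with its own promoter conferring ampicillin resistance, an f1 origin that allows single-stranded DNA production, and the bom region from pBR322. A rop feature is also annotated, although the catalogue lists the plasmid as high copy. The stated purpose is production of the mutant enzyme; the record does not say what the protein is then used for.
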