Features (pLannotate 1.2.2; 13 found; start..end, strand, type, name):
     12..467     +  rep_origin     f1 ori (sequence partly withheld): f1 bacteriophage origin of replication; arrow indicates direction of (+) strand synthesis
    494..598     +  promoter       AmpR promoter: bla
    599..1459    +  CDS            AmpR: β-lactamase; bla; confers resistance to ampicillin, carbenicillin, and related antibiotics
   1630..2218    +  rep_origin     ori: high-copy-number ColE1/pMB1/pBR322/pUC origin of replication
   2404..2546    -  misc_feature   bom: basis of mobility region from pBR322
   2648..2839    -  CDS            rop: Rop protein, which maintains plasmids at low copy number; rop
   2856..3236    +  CDS            YPB1_ECOLX: Protein predicted: Swiss-Prot protein existence level 4. From Escherichia coli.
   3348..3366    +  promoter       T7 promoter: promoter for bacteriophage T7 RNA polymerase
   3398..3420    +  RBS            RBS: efficient ribosome binding site from bacteriophage T7 gene 10 (Olins and Rangwala, 1989)
   3500..3961    +  CDS            purE (fragment): PURE_ECOLI - Experimental evidence at protein level: Swiss-Prot protein existence level 1. Catalyzes the conversion of N5-carboxyaminoimidazole ribonucleotide (N5-CAIR) to 4-carboxy-5-aminoimidazole ribonucleotide (CAIR). From Escherichia coli (strain K12).
   4020..4037    +  CDS            9xHis (fragment): 9xHis affinity tag
   4047..4096    +  CDS            SET1 (fragment): solubility-enhancement tag derived from T7 phage gene 10B
   4104..4151    +  terminator     T7 terminator: transcription terminator for bacteriophage T7 RNA polymerase
>Addgene plasmid #71594 | pJK505 | depositor full sequence | sequence record 131669 | pJK505 sequence 4176 bps
TGGCGAATGGG
[124 nt withheld, positions 12-135]
C
[91 nt withheld, positions 137-227]
A
[49 nt withheld, positions 229-277]
CCTTTGACGTTGGAGTCCACGTTCTTT
[37 nt withheld, positions 305-341]
ACCCTATCTCGGTCTATTCTTTTGATTTATAAGGGATTTTGCCGATTTCGGCCTATTGGTTAAAAAATGA
GCTGATTTAACAAAAATTTAACGCGAATTTTAACAAAATATTAACGTTTACAATTTCAGGTGGCACTTTT
CGGGGAAATGTGCGCGGAACCCCTATTTGTTTATTTTTCTAAATACATTCAAATATGTATCCGCTCATGA
GACAATAACCCTGATAAATGCTTCAATAATATTGAAAAAGGAAGAGTATGAGTATTCAACATTTCCGTGT
CGCCCTTATTCCCTTTTTTGCGGCATTTTGCCTTCCTGTTTTTGCTCACCCAGAAACGCTGGTGAAAGTA
AAAGATGCTGAAGATCAGTTGGGTGCACGAGTGGGTTACATCGAACTGGATCTCAACAGCGGTAAGATCC
TTGAGAGTTTTCGCCCCGAAGAACGTTTTCCAATGATGAGCACTTTTAAAGTTCTGCTATGTGGCGCGGT
ATTATCCCGTATTGACGCCGGGCAAGAGCAACTCGGTCGCCGCATACACTATTCTCAGAATGACTTGGTT
GAGTACTCACCAGTCACAGAAAAGCATCTTACGGATGGCATGACAGTAAGAGAATTATGCAGTGCTGCCA
TAACCATGAGTGATAACACTGCGGCCAACTTACTTCTGACAACGATCGGAGGACCGAAGGAGCTAACCGC
TTTTTTGCACAACATGGGGGATCATGTAACTCGCCTTGATCGTTGGGAACCGGAGCTGAATGAAGCCATA
CCAAACGACGAGCGTGACACCACGATGCCTGCAGCAATGGCAACAACGTTGCGCAAACTATTAACTGGCG
AACTACTTACTCTAGCTTCCCGGCAACAATTAATAGACTGGATGGAGGCGGATAAAGTTGCAGGACCACT
TCTGCGCTCGGCCCTTCCGGCTGGCTGGTTTATTGCTGATAAATCTGGAGCCGGTGAGCGTGGGTCTCGC
GGTATCATTGCAGCACTGGGGCCAGATGGTAAGCCCTCCCGTATCGTAGTTATCTACACGACGGGGAGTC
AGGCAACTATGGATGAACGAAATAGACAGATCGCTGAGATAGGTGCCTCACTGATTAAGCATTGGTAACT
GTCAGACCAAGTTTACTCATATATACTTTAGATTGATTTAAAACTTCATTTTTAATTTAAAAGGATCTAG
GTGAAGATCCTTTTTGATAATCTCATGACCAAAATCCCTTAACGTGAGTTTTCGTTCCACTGAGCGTCAG
ACCCCGTAGAAAAGATCAAAGGATCTTCTTGAGATCCTTTTTTTCTGCGCGTAATCTGCTGCTTGCAAAC
AAAAAAACCACCGCTACCAGCGGTGGTTTGTTTGCCGGATCAAGAGCTACCAACTCTTTTTCCGAAGGTA
ACTGGCTTCAGCAGAGCGCAGATACCAAATACTGTCCTTCTAGTGTAGCCGTAGTTAGGCCACCACTTCA
AGAACTCTGTAGCACCGCCTACATACCTCGCTCTGCTAATCCTGTTACCAGTGGCTGCTGCCAGTGGCGA
TAAGTCGTGTCTTACCGGGTTGGACTCAAGACGATAGTTACCGGATAAGGCGCAGCGGTCGGGCTGAACG
GGGGGTTCGTGCACACAGCCCAGCTTGGAGCGAACGACCTACACCGAACTGAGATACCTACAGCGTGAGC
TATGAGAAAGCGCCACGCTTCCCGAAGGGAGAAAGGCGGACAGGTATCCGGTAAGCGGCAGGGTCGGAAC
AGGAGAGCGCACGAGGGAGCTTCCAGGGGGAAACGCCTGGTATCTTTATAGTCCTGTCGGGTTTCGCCAC
CTCTGACTTGAGCGTCGATTTTTGTGATGCTCGTCAGGGGGGCGGAGCCTATGGAAAAACGCCAGCAACG
CGGCCTTTTTACGGTTCCTGGCCTTTTGCTGGCCTTTTGCTCACATGTTCTTTCCTGCGTTATCCCCTGA
TTCTGTGGATAACCGTATTACCGCCTTTGAGTGAGCTGATACCGCTCGCCGCAGCCGAACGACCGAGCGC
AGCGAGTCAGTGAGCGAGGAAGCGGAAGAGCGCCTGATGCGGTATTTTCTCCTTACGCATCTGTGCGGTA
TTTCACACCGCATATATGGTGCACTCTCAGTACAATCTGCTCTGATGCCGCATAGTTAAGCCAGTATACA
CTCCGCTATCGCTACGTGACTGGGTCATGGCTGCGCCCCGACACCCGCCAACACCCGCTGACGCGCCCTG
ACGGGCTTGTCTGCTCCCGGCATCCGCTTACAGACAAGCTGTGACCGTCTCCGGGAGCTGCATGTGTCAG
AGGTTTTCACCGTCATCACCGAAACGCGCGAGGCAGCTGCGGTAAAGCTCATCAGCGTGGTCGTGAAGCG
ATTCACAGATGTCTGCCTGTTCATCCGCGTCCAGCTCGTTGAGTTTCTCCAGAAGCGTTAATGTCTGGCT
TCTGATAAAGCGGGCCATGTTAAGGGCGGTTTTTTCCTGTTTGGTCACTGATGCCTCCGTGTAAGGGGGA
TTTCTGTTCATGGGGGTAATGATACCGATGAAACGAGAGAGGATGCTCACGATACGGGTTACTGATGATG
AACATGCCCGGTTACTGGAACGTTGTGAGGGTAAACAACTGGCGGTATGGATGCGGCGGGACCAGAGAAA
AATCACTCAGGGTCAATGCCAGCGCTTCGTTAATACAGATGTAGGTGTTCCACAGGGTAGCCAGCAGCAT
CCTGCGATGCAGATCCGGAACATAATGGTGCAGGGCGCTGACTTCCGCGTTTCCAGACTTTACGAAACAC
GGAAACCGAAGACCATTCATGTTGTTGCTCAGGTCGCAGACGTTTTGCAGCAGCAGTCGCTTCACGTTCG
CTCGCGTATCGGTGATTCATTCTGCTAACCAGTAAGGCAACCCCGCCAGCCTAGCCGGGTCCTCAACGAC
AGGAGCACGATCATGCGCACCCGTGGCCAGGACCCAACGCTGCCCGAGATCTCGATCCCGCGAAATTAAT
ACGACTCACTATAGGGAGACCACAACGGTTTCCCTCTAGAAATAATTTTGTTTAACTTTAAGAAGGAGAT
ATACATATGATGAGCGAAACCGCCCCCCTGCCCTCTGCTTCCAGTGCTTTAGAAGATAAAGCAGCCTCTG
CCCCCGTTGTGGGCATTATCATGGGCAGCCAGTCAGACTTCGAAACCATGCGCCATGCAGACGCATTGCT
GACAGAGCTGGAAATTCCGCATGAAACCCTCATTGTTTCAGCACATCGTACGCCAGACCGGTTGGCGGAT
TATGCGCGTACGGCAGCCGAACGCGGCCTGAATGTGATTATTGCTGGGGCCGGTGGAGCTGCACATCTGC
CGGGTATGTGTGCGGCATGGACACGCCTGCCCGTGCTGGGTGTTCCAGTAGAATCTCGCGCTCTTAAAGG
CATGGACAGCCTGCTTTCCATTGTGCAGATGCCCGGCGGCGTGCCTGTGGGCACTTTGGCTATTGGGGCA
TCCGGCGCCAAAAATGCCGCCTTGCTGGCCGCCTCCATTCTTGCACTGTATAACCCGGCCCTTGCCGCAC
GCCTTGAAACATGGCGCGCATTGCAGACGGCCTCTGTCCCCAACTCTCCCATTACCGAAGATAAATGAGA
ATTCGAGCTCCGTCGACAAGCTTGCGGCCGCACTCGAGCACCACCACCACCACCACTGAGATCCGGCTGC
TAACAAAGCCCGAAAGGAAGCTGAGTTGGCTGCTGCCACCGCTGAGCAATAACTAGCATAACCCCTTGGG
GCCTCTAAACGGGTCTTGAGGGGTTTTTTGCTGAAAGGAGGAACTATATCCGGAT
