>Addgene plasmid #71594 | pJK505 | addgene partial sequence | sequence record 135687 | T7 5'-TAATACGACTCACTATAGGG-3'
TTTTGTTTAACTTTAAGAAGGAGATATACATATGATGAGCGAAACCGCCCCCCTGCCCTCTGCTTCCAGT
GCTTTAGAAGATAAAGCAGCCTCTGCCCCCGTTGTGGGCATTATCATGGGCAGCCAGTCAGACTTCGAAA
CCATGCGCCATGCAGACGCATTGCTGACAGAGCTGGAAATTCCGCATGAAACCCTCATTGTTTCAGCACA
TCGTACGCCAGACCGGTTGGCGGATTATGCGCGTACGGCAGCCGAACGCGGCCTGAATGTGATTATTGCT
GGGGCCGGTGGAGCTGCACATCTGCCGGGTATGTGTGCGGCATGGACACGCCTGCCCGTGCTGGGTGTTC
CAGTAGAATCTCGCGCTCTTAAAGGCATGGACAGCCTGCTTTCCATTGTGCAGATGCCCGGCGGCGTGCC
TGTGGGCACTTTGGCTATTGGGGCATCCGGCGCCAAAAATGCCGCCTTGCTGGCCGCCTCCATTCTTGCA
CTGTATAACCCGGCCCTTGCCGCACGCCTTGAAACATGGCGCGCATTGCAGACGGCCTCTGTCCCCAACT
CTCCCATTACCGAAGATAAATGAGAATTCGAGCTCCGTCGACAAGCTTGCGGCCGCACTCGAGCACCACC
ACCACCACCACTGAGATCCGGCTGCTAACAAAGCCCGAAAGGAAGCTGAGTTGGCTGCTGCCACCGCTGA
GCAATAACTAGCATAACCCCTTGGGGCCTCTAAACGGGTCTTGAGGGGTTTTTTGCTGAAAGGAGGAACT
ATATCCGGATTGGCGAATGGG
[124 nt withheld, positions 792-915]
C
[42 nt withheld, positions 917-958]
