>Addgene plasmid #71594 | pJK505 | addgene partial sequence | sequence record 135688 | T7term 5'-GCTAGTTATTGCTCAGCGG-3'
TTTGTTAGCAGCCGGATCTCAGTGGTGGTGGTGGTGGTGCTCGAGTGCGGCCGCAAGCTTGTCGACGGAG
CTCGAATTCTCATTTATCTTCGGTAATGGGAGAGTTGGGGACAGAGGCCGTCTGCAATGCGCGCCATGTT
TCAAGGCGTGCGGCAAGGGCCGGGTTATACAGTGCAAGAATGGAGGCGGCCAGCAAGGCGGCATTTTTGG
CGCCGGATGCCCCAATAGCCAAAGTGCCCACAGGCACGCCGCCGGGCATCTGCACAATGGAAAGCAGGCT
GTCCATGCCTTTAAGAGCGCGAGATTCTACTGGAACACCCAGCACGGGCAGGCGTGTCCATGCCGCACAC
ATACCCGGCAGATGTGCAGCTCCACCGGCCCCAGCAATAATCACATTCAGGCCGCGTTCGGCTGCCGTAC
GCGCATAATCCGCCAACCGGTCTGGCGTACGATGTGCTGAAACAATGAGGGTTTCATGCGGAATTTCCAG
CTCTGTCAGCAATGCGTCTGCATGGCGCATGGTTTCGAAGTCTGACTGGCTGCCCATGATAATGCCCACA
ACGGGGGCAGAGGCTGCTTTATCTTCTAAAGCACTGGAAGCAGAGGGCAGGGGGGCGGTTTCGCTCATCA
TATGTATATCTCCTTCTTAAAGTTAAACAAAATTATTTCTAGAGGGAAACCGTTGTGGTCTCCCTATAGT
GAGTCGTATTAATTTCGCGGGATCGAGATCTCGGGCAGCGTTGGGTCCTGGCCACGGGTGCGCATGATCG
TGCTCCTGTCGTTGAGGACCCGGCTAGGCTGGCGGGGTTGCCTTACTGGTTAGCAGAATGAATCACCGAT
ACGCGAGCGAACGTGAAGCGACTGCTGCTGCAAAACGTCTGCGACCTGAGCAACAACATGAATGGTCTTC
GGTTTCCGTGTTTCGTAAAGTCTGGAAACGCGGAAGTCAGCGCCCTGCACCATTATGTTCCGGATCTGCA
TCGCAGGATGCTGCTGGCTACCCTGTGGAACACCTACATCTGTATTAACGAAGCGCTGGCA
